Addgene plasmid #192594: PRS_8-jGCaMP7b
Purpose: AAV-vector for fluorescent calcium measurements from noradrenergic neurons
Depositing lab: Simon Wiegert. Depositing organization: Universitaetsklinikum Hamburg-Eppendorf. Publication: Serotonergic and noradrenergic interactions in pupil-linked arousal. Maheu M, Donner TH, Wiegert JS. bioRxiv 2025.03.26.644382 10.1101/2025.03.26.644382.
Backbone
  Vector backbone: pAAV2
  Backbone size w/o insert (bp): 4126
  Vector type: Mammalian Expression, AAV
Growth in bacteria
  Bacterial resistance: Ampicillin, 100 μg/mL
  Growth temperature: 37°C
  Growth strain: NEB Stable
  Copy number: High Copy
Gene/Insert
  Gene/Insert name: jGCaMP7b
  Species: Synthetic
  Insert size (bp): 1353
  Promoter: PRSX8
  Cloning method: Restriction Enzyme; 5′ cloning site BamHI (not destroyed); 3′ cloning site HindIII (not destroyed)
Terms and licenses: Academic/Nonprofit Terms; Industry Terms: Not Available to Industry
Depositor comments: Please visit https://doi.org/10.1101/2025.03.26.644382 for bioRxiv preprint.
How to cite: PRS_8-jGCaMP7b was a gift from Simon Wiegert (Addgene plasmid # 192594 ; http://n2t.net/addgene:192594 ; RRID:Addgene_192594)
