[The description below was written by a language model from this plasmid's Addgene catalogue record and pLannotate feature annotations shown in this document.]
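Description:
PRS_8-jGCaMP7b is an AAV transfer plasmid built on a pAAV2 backbone for expressing a genetically encoded calcium indicator in noradrenergic neurons. It is maintained in E. coli as a high-copy plasmid through a ColE1/pUC-type origin and selected with ampicillin via the β-lactamase gene. An f1 phage origin is also present. The short lacZα, lacI and SV40 large T antigen fragments in the annotation appear to be backbone remnants rather than functional parts.

The payload lies between two AAV2 inverted terminal repeats, which are the cis elements needed for replication and packaging of the cassette into recombinant AAV particles when helper functions are supplied in trans. The catalogue lists the promoter as PRSX8, a synthetic promoter generally described as multimerised Phox2a/Phox2b-responsive sites, used to restrict expression to catecholaminergic cells, particularly noradrenergic ones. The automated annotation does not label this promoter, but an unannotated gap of a few hundred bases between the upstream ITR and the coding sequence is where it would be expected to sit. The 1,353 bp open reading frame was cloned between BamHI and HindIII sites. The annotation tool labels it GCaMP6f, but its length matches the recorded jGCaMP7b insert exactly, so the label most likely reflects sequence similarity within the GCaMP family. Downstream, a WPRE enhances transcript stability and expression, and a bovine growth hormone polyadenylation signal terminates the message.

The stated use is fluorescent calcium measurement from noradrenergic neurons after viral delivery, and the associated work concerns serotonergic and noradrenergic contributions to pupil-linked arousal.
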