Features (pLannotate 1.2.2; 12 found; start..end, strand, type, name):
    182..770     -  rep_origin     ori: high-copy-number ColE1/pMB1/pBR322/pUC origin of replication
    941..1801    -  CDS            AmpR: β-lactamase; bla; confers resistance to ampicillin, carbenicillin, and related antibiotics
   1802..1906    -  promoter       AmpR promoter: bla
   1959..2387    -  rep_origin     f1 ori (sequence partly withheld): f1 bacteriophage origin of replication; arrow indicates direction of (+) strand synthesis
   2392..2461    -  CDS            lacZα (fragment): LacZα fragment of β-galactosidase; lacZ fragment
   2456..2588    -  repeat_region  AAV2 ITR (fragment): inverted terminal repeat of adeno-associated virus serotype 2 inverted
   2924..4276    +  CDS            GCaMP6f: improved fluorescent protein-based calcium sensor (Chen et al., 2013)
   4289..4877    +  misc_feature   WPRE: woodchuck hepatitis virus posttranscriptional regulatory element
   4918..5125    +  polyA_signal   bGH poly(A) signal: bovine growth hormone polyadenylation signal
   5156..5224    -  CDS            large T antigen (fragment): large T antigen from SV40 (simian virus 40)
   5295..5428    +  repeat_region  AAV2 ITR: inverted terminal repeat of adeno-associated virus serotype 2 inverted
   5422..5478    -  CDS            lacI (fragment): lac repressor; lacI; The lac repressor binds to the lac operator to inhibit transcription in E. coli. This inhibition can be relieved by adding lactose or isopropyl-β-D-thiogalactopyranoside (IPTG).
>Addgene plasmid #192594 | PRS_8-jGCaMP7b | addgene full sequence | sequence record 379304 | Addgene NGS Result
CTTCCGCTTCCTCGCTCACTGACTCGCTGCGCTCGGTCGTTCGGCTGCGGCGAGCGGTATCAGCTCACTC
AAAGGCGGTAATACGGTTATCCACAGAATCAGGGGATAACGCAGGAAAGAACATGTGAGCAAAAGGCCAG
CAAAAGGCCAGGAACCGTAAAAAGGCCGCGTTGCTGGCGTTTTTCCATAGGCTCCGCCCCCCTGACGAGC
ATCACAAAAATCGACGCTCAAGTCAGAGGTGGCGAAACCCGACAGGACTATAAAGATACCAGGCGTTTCC
CCCTGGAAGCTCCCTCGTGCGCTCTCCTGTTCCGACCCTGCCGCTTACCGGATACCTGTCCGCCTTTCTC
CCTTCGGGAAGCGTGGCGCTTTCTCATAGCTCACGCTGTAGGTATCTCAGTTCGGTGTAGGTCGTTCGCT
CCAAGCTGGGCTGTGTGCACGAACCCCCCGTTCAGCCCGACCGCTGCGCCTTATCCGGTAACTATCGTCT
TGAGTCCAACCCGGTAAGACACGACTTATCGCCACTGGCAGCAGCCACTGGTAACAGGATTAGCAGAGCG
AGGTATGTAGGCGGTGCTACAGAGTTCTTGAAGTGGTGGCCTAACTACGGCTACACTAGAAGAACAGTAT
TTGGTATCTGCGCTCTGCTGAAGCCAGTTACCTTCGGAAAAAGAGTTGGTAGCTCTTGATCCGGCAAACA
AACCACCGCTGGTAGCGGTGGTTTTTTTGTTTGCAAGCAGCAGATTACGCGCAGAAAAAAAGGATCTCAA
GAAGATCCTTTGATCTTTTCTACGGGGTCTGACGCTCAGTGGAACGAAAACTCACGTTAAGGGATTTTGG
TCATGAGATTATCAAAAAGGATCTTCACCTAGATCCTTTTAAATTAAAAATGAAGTTTTAAATCAATCTA
AAGTATATATGAGTAAACTTGGTCTGACAGTTACCAATGCTTAATCAGTGAGGCACCTATCTCAGCGATC
TGTCTATTTCGTTCATCCATAGTTGCCTGACTCCCCGTCGTGTAGATAACTACGATACGGGAGGGCTTAC
CATCTGGCCCCAGTGCTGCAATGATACCGCGAGACCCACGCTCACCGGCTCCAGATTTATCAGCAATAAA
CCAGCCAGCCGGAAGGGCCGAGCGCAGAAGTGGTCCTGCAACTTTATCCGCCTCCATCCAGTCTATTAAT
TGTTGCCGGGAAGCTAGAGTAAGTAGTTCGCCAGTTAATAGTTTGCGCAACGTTGTTGCCATTGCTACAG
GCATCGTGGTGTCACGCTCGTCGTTTGGTATGGCTTCATTCAGCTCCGGTTCCCAACGATCAAGGCGAGT
TACATGATCCCCCATGTTGTGCAAAAAAGCGGTTAGCTCCTTCGGTCCTCCGATCGTTGTCAGAAGTAAG
TTGGCCGCAGTGTTATCACTCATGGTTATGGCAGCACTGCATAATTCTCTTACTGTCATGCCATCCGTAA
GATGCTTTTCTGTGACTGGTGAGTACTCAACCAAGTCATTCTGAGAATAGTGTATGCGGCGACCGAGTTG
CTCTTGCCCGGCGTCAATACGGGATAATACCGCGCCACATAGCAGAACTTTAAAAGTGCTCATCATTGGA
AAACGTTCTTCGGGGCGAAAACTCTCAAGGATCTTACCGCTGTTGAGATCCAGTTCGATGTAACCCACTC
GTGCACCCAACTGATCTTCAGCATCTTTTACTTTCACCAGCGTTTCTGGGTGAGCAAAAACAGGAAGGCA
AAATGCCGCAAAAAAGGGAATAAGGGCGACACGGAAATGTTGAATACTCATACTCTTCCTTTTTCAATAT
TATTGAAGCATTTATCAGGGTTATTGTCTCATGAGCGGATACATATTTGAATGTATTTAGAAAAATAAAC
AAATAGGGGTTCCGCGCACATTTCCCCGAAAAGTGCCACCTAAATTGTAAGCGTTAATATTTTGTTAAAA
TTCGCGTTAAATTTTTGTTAAATCAGCTCATTTTTTAACCAATAGGCCGAAATCGGCAAAATCCCTTATA
AATCAAAAGAATAGACCGAGATAGGGT
[37 nt withheld, positions 2058-2094]
AAAGAACGTGGACTCCAACGTCAAAGG
[49 nt withheld, positions 2122-2170]
T
[91 nt withheld, positions 2172-2262]
G
[124 nt withheld, positions 2264-2387]
CCCATTCGCCATTCAGGCTGCGCAACTGTTGGGAAGGGCGATCGGTGCGGGCCTCTTCGCTATTACGCCA
GCTGCGCGCTCGCTCGCTCACTGAGGCCGCCCGGGCAAAGCCCGGGCGTCGGGCGACCTTTGGTCGCCCG
GCCTCAGTGAGCGAGCGAGCGCGCAGAGAGGGAGTGGCCAACTCCATCACTAGGGGTTCCTTGTAGTTAA
TGATTAACCCGCCATGCTACTTATCTACGTAGCCATGCTCTAGGAAGATCGTAGGTTAATTAAAAACGCG
TATTAGCTTCCGCTAGACAAATGTGATTACCCCCGCTAGACAAATGTGATTACCCGCGCTAGACAAATGT
GATTACCCCGCTAGACAAATGTGATTACCCCCCGCTAGACAAATGTGATTACCCCCGCTAGACAAATGTG
ATTACCCGCGCTAGACAAATGTGATTACCCCGCTAGACAAATGTGATTACCCCCGACCAGGGCATAAATG
GCCAGGTGGGACCAGAGATATCGCTAGCAAGGATCCACCCGCCACCATGGGTTCTCATCATCATCATCAT
CATGGTATGGCTAGCATGACTGGTGGACAGCAAATGGGTCGGGATCTGTACGACGATGACGATAAGGATC
TCGCCACCATGGTCGACTCATCACGTCGTAAGTGGAATAAGACAGGTCACGCAGTCAGAGCTATAGGTCG
GCTGAGCTCACTCGAGAACGTCTATATCAAGGCCGACAAGCAGAAGAACGGCATCAAGGCGAACTTCAAG
ATCCGCCACAACATCGAGGACGGCGGCGTGCAGCTCGCCTACCACTACCAGCAGAACACCCCCATCGGCG
ACGGCCCCGTGCTGCTGCCCGACAACCACTACCTGAGCGTGCAGTCCAAACTTTCGAAAGACCCCAACGA
GAAGCGCGATCACATGGTCCTGCTGGAGTTCGTGACCGCCGCCGGGATCACTCTCGGCATGGACGAGCTG
TACAAGGGCGGTACCGGAGGGAGCATGGTGAGCAAGGGCGAGGAGCTGTTCACCGGGGTGGTGCCCATCC
TGGTCGAGCTGGACGGCGACGTAAACGGCCACAAGTTCAGCGTGTCCGGCGAGGGTGAGGGCGATGCCAC
CTACGGCAAGCTGACCCTGAAGTTCATCTGCACCACCGGCAAGCTGCCCGTGCCCTGGCCCACCCTCGTG
ACCACCCTGACCTACGGCGTGCAGTGCTTCAGCCGCTACCCCGACCACATGAAGCAGCACGACTTCTTCA
AGTCCGCCATGCCCGAAGGCTACATCCAGGAGCGCACCATCTTCTTCAAGGACGACGGCAACTACAAGAC
CCGCGCCGAGGTGAAGTTCGAGGGCGACACCCTGGTGAACCGCATCGAGCTTAAGGGCATCGACTTCAAG
GAGGACGGCAACATCCTGGGGCACAAGCTGGAGTACAACCCACCTGACCAACTGACTGAAGAGCAGATCG
CAGAATTTAAAGAGCTTTTCTCCCTATTTGACAAGGACGGGGATGGGACAATAACAACCAAGGAGCTGGG
GACGGTGATGCGGTCTCTGGGGCAGAACCCCACAGAAGCAGAGCTGCAGGACATGATCAATGAAGTAGAT
GCCGACGGTGACGGCACAATCGACTTCCCTGAGTTCCTGACAATGTACGCAAGAAAAATGAAATACAGGG
ACACGGAAGAAGAAATTAGAGAAGCGTTCGGTGTGTTTGATAAGGATGGCAATGGCTACATCAGTGCAGC
AGAGCTTCGCCACGTGATGACAAACCTTGGAGAGAAGTTAACAGATGAAGAGGTTGATGAAATGATCAGG
GAAGCAGACATCGATGGGGATGGTCAGGTAAACTACGAAGAGTTTGTACAAATGATGACAGCGAAGTGAA
AGCTTATCGATAATCAACCTCTGGATTACAAAATTTGTGAAAGATTGACTGGTATTCTTAACTATGTTGC
TCCTTTTACGCTATGTGGATACGCTGCTTTAATGCCTTTGTATCATGCTATTGCTTCCCGTATGGCTTTC
ATTTTCTCCTCCTTGTATAAATCCTGGTTGCTGTCTCTTTATGAGGAGTTGTGGCCCGTTGTCAGGCAAC
GTGGCGTGGTGTGCACTGTGTTTGCTGACGCAACCCCCACTGGTTGGGGCATTGCCACCACCTGTCAGCT
CCTTTCCGGGACTTTCGCTTTCCCCCTCCCTATTGCCACGGCGGAACTCATCGCCGCCTGCCTTGCCCGC
TGCTGGACAGGGGCTCGGCTGTTGGGCACTGACAATTCCGTGGTGTTGTCGGGGAAATCATCGTCCTTTC
CTTGGCTGCTCGCCTGTGTTGCCACCTGGATTCTGCGCGGGACGTCCTTCTGCTACGTCCCTTCGGCCCT
CAATCCAGCGGACCTTCCTTCCCGCGGCCTGCTGCCGGCTCTGCGGCCTCTTCCGCGTCTTCGCCTTCGC
CCTCAGACGAGTCGGATCTCCCTTTGGGCCGCCTCCCCGCATCGATACCGTCGACCCGGGCGGCCGCTCA
TAAAGCTCGACTGTGCCTTCTAGTTGCCAGCCATCTGTTGTTTGCCCCTCCCCCGTGCCTTCCTTGACCC
TGGAAGGTGCCACTCCCACTGTCCTTTCCTAATAAAATGAGGAAATTGCATCGCATTGTCTGAGTAGGTG
TCATTCTATTCTGGGGGGTGGGGTGGGGCAGGACAGCAAGGGGGAGGATTGGGAAGACAATAGCAGGCAT
GCTGGGGATGCGGTCCGGACTGTACAATTGCATTCATTTTATGTTTCAGGTTCAGGGGGAGATGTGGGAG
GTTTTTTAAAGCAAGTAAAACCTCTACAAATGTGGTAAAATCGATAAGGATCTTCCTAGAGCATGGCTAC
GTAGATAAGTAGCATGGCGGGTTAATCATTAACTACAAGGAACCCCTAGTGATGGAGTTGGCCACTCCCT
CTCTGCGCGCTCGCTCGCTCACTGAGGCCGGGCGACCAAAGGTCGCCCGACGCCCGGGCTTTGCCCGGGC
GGCCTCAGTGAGCGAGCGAGCGCGCAGCTGCATTAATGAATCGGCCAACGCGCGGGGAGAGGCGGTTTGC
GTATTGGGCGCT
