>Addgene plasmid #192594 | PRS_8-jGCaMP7b | depositor partial sequence | sequence record 373159 | jGCaMP7b insert
ATGGGTTCTCATCATCATCATCATCATGGTATGGCTAGCATGACTGGTGGACAGCAAATGGGTCGGGATC
TGTACGACGATGACGATAAGGATCTCGCCACCATGGTCGACTCATCACGTCGTAAGTGGAATAAGACAGG
TCACGCAGTCAGAGCTATAGGTCGGCTGAGCTCACTCGAGAACGTCTATATCAAGGCCGACAAGCAGAAG
AACGGCATCAAGGCGAACTTCAAGATCCGCCACAACATCGAGGACGGCGGCGTGCAGCTCGCCTACCACT
ACCAGCAGAACACCCCCATCGGCGACGGCCCCGTGCTGCTGCCCGACAACCACTACCTGAGCGTGCAGTC
CAAACTTTCGAAAGACCCCAACGAGAAGCGCGATCACATGGTCCTGCTGGAGTTCGTGACCGCCGCCGGG
ATCACTCTCGGCATGGACGAGCTGTACAAGGGCGGTACCGGAGGGAGCATGGTGAGCAAGGGCGAGGAGC
TGTTCACCGGGGTGGTGCCCATCCTGGTCGAGCTGGACGGCGACGTAAACGGCCACAAGTTCAGCGTGTC
CGGCGAGGGTGAGGGCGATGCCACCTACGGCAAGCTGACCCTGAAGTTCATCTGCACCACCGGCAAGCTG
CCCGTGCCCTGGCCCACCCTCGTGACCACCCTGACCTACGGCGTGCAGTGCTTCAGCCGCTACCCCGACC
ACATGAAGCAGCACGACTTCTTCAAGTCCGCCATGCCCGAAGGCTACATCCAGGAGCGCACCATCTTCTT
CAAGGACGACGGCAACTACAAGACCCGCGCCGAGGTGAAGTTCGAGGGCGACACCCTGGTGAACCGCATC
GAGCTTAAGGGCATCGACTTCAAGGAGGACGGCAACATCCTGGGGCACAAGCTGGAGTACAACCCACCTG
ACCAACTGACTGAAGAGCAGATCGCAGAATTTAAAGAGCTTTTCTCCCTATTTGACAAGGACGGGGATGG
GACAATAACAACCAAGGAGCTGGGGACGGTGATGCGGTCTCTGGGGCAGAACCCCACAGAAGCAGAGCTG
CAGGACATGATCAATGAAGTAGATGCCGACGGTGACGGCACAATCGACTTCCCTGAGTTCCTGACAATGT
ACGCAAGAAAAATGAAATACAGGGACACGGAAGAAGAAATTAGAGAAGCGTTCGGTGTGTTTGATAAGGA
TGGCAATGGCTACATCAGTGCAGCAGAGCTTCGCCACGTGATGACAAACCTTGGAGAGAAGTTAACAGAT
GAAGAGGTTGATGAAATGATCAGGGAAGCAGACATCGATGGGGATGGTCAGGTAAACTACGAAGAGTTTG
TACAAATGATGACAGCGAAGTGA
